>Addgene plasmid #174503 | pET23 P53DBD | addgene full sequence | sequence record 344829 | Addgene NGS Result
ACCAAATACTGTCCTTCTAGTGTAGCCGTAGTTAGGCCACCACTTCAAGAACTCTGTAGCACCGCCTACA
TACCTCGCTCTGCTAATCCTGTTACCAGTGGCTGCTGCCAGTGGCGATAAGTCGTGTCTTACCGGGTTGG
ACTCAAGACGATAGTTACCGGATAAGGCGCAGCGGTCGGGCTGAACGGGGGGTTCGTGCACACAGCCCAG
CTTGGAGCGAACGACCTACACCGAACTGAGATACCTACAGCGTGAGCTATGAGAAAGCGCCACGCTTCCC
GAAGGGAGAAAGGCGGACAGGTATCCGGTAAGCGGCAGGGTCGGAACAGGAGAGCGCACGAGGGAGCTTC
CAGGGGGAAACGCCTGGTATCTTTATAGTCCTGTCGGGTTTCGCCACCTCTGACTTGAGCGTCGATTTTT
GTGATGCTCGTCAGGGGGGCGGAGCCTATGGAAAAACGCCAGCAACGCGGCCTTTTTACGGTTCCTGGCC
TTTTGCTGGCCTTTTGCTCACATGTTCTTTCCTGCGTTATCCCCTGATTCTGTGGATAACCGTATTACCG
CCTTTGAGTGAGCTGATACCGCTCGCCGCAGCCGAACGACCGAGCGCAGCGAGTCAGTGAGCGAGGAAGC
GGAAGAGCGCCTGATGCGGTATTTTCTCCTTACGCATCTGTGCGGTATTTCACACCGCAATGGTGCACTC
TCAGTACAATCTGCTCTGATGCCGCATAGTTAAGCCAGTATACACTCCGCTATCGCTACGTGACTGGGTC
ATGGCTGCGCCCCGACACCCGCCAACACCCGCTGACGCGCCCTGACGGGCTTGTCTGCTCCCGGCATCCG
CTTACAGACAAGCTGTGACCGTCTCCGGGAGCTGCATGTGTCAGAGGTTTTCACCGTCATCACCGAAACG
CGCGAGGCAGCTGCGGTAAAGCTCATCAGCGTGGTCGTGAAGCGATTCACAGATGTCTGCCTGTTCATCC
GCGTCCAGCTCGTTGAGTTTCTCCAGAAGCGTTAATGTCTGGCTTCTGATAAAGCGGGCCATGTTAAGGG
CGGTTTTTTCCTGTTTGGTCACTGATGCCTCCGTGTAAGGGGGATTTCTGTTCATGGGGGTAATGATACC
GATGAAACGAGAGAGGATGCTCACGATACGGGTTACTGATGATGAACATGCCCGGTTACTGGAACGTTGT
GAGGGTAAACAACTGGCGGTATGGATGCGGCGGGACCAGAGAAAAATCACTCAGGGTCAATGCCAGCGCT
TCGTTAATACAGATGTAGGTGTTCCACAGGGTAGCCAGCAGCATCCTGCGATGCAGATCCGGAACATAAT
GGTGCAGGGCGCTGACTTCCGCGTTTCCAGACTTTACGAAACACGGAAACCGAAGACCATTCATGTTGTT
GCTCAGGTCGCAGACGTTTTGCAGCAGCAGTCGCTTCACGTTCGCTCGCGTATCGGTGATTCATTCTGCT
AACCAGTAAGGCAACCCCGCCAGCCTAGCCGGGTCCTCAACGACAGGAGCACGATCATGCGCACCCGTGG
CCAGGACCCAACGCTGCCCGAGATCTCGATCCCGCGAAATTAATACGACTCACTATAGGGAGACCACAAC
GGTTTCCCTCTAGAAATAATTTTGTTTAACTTTAAGAAGGAGATATACATATGTCATCTTCTGTCCCTTC
CCAGAAAACCTACCAGGGCAGCTACGGTTTCCGTCTGGGCTTCTTGCATTCTGGGACAGCCAAGTCTGTG
ACTTGCACGTACTCCCCTGCCCTCAACAAGATGTTTTGCCAACTGGCCAAGACCTGCCCTGTGCAGCTGT
GGGTTGATTCCACACCCCCGCCCGGCACCCGCGTCCGCGCCATGGCCATCTACAAGCAGTCACAGCACAT
GACGGAGGTTGTGAGGCGCTGCCCCCACCATGAGCGCTGCTCAGATAGCGATGGTCTGGCCCCTCCTCAG
CATCTTATCCGAGTGGAAGGAAATTTGCGTGTGGAGTATTTGGATGACAGAAACACTTTTCGACATAGTG
TGGTGGTGCCCTATGAGCCGCCTGAGGTTGGCTCTGACTGTACCACCATCCACTACAACTACATGTGTAA
CAGTTCCTGCATGGGCGGCATGAACCGGAGGCCCATCCTCACCATCATCACACTGGAAGACTCCAGTGGT
AATCTACTGGGACGGAACAGCTTTGAGGTGCGTGTTTGTGCCTGTCCTGGGAGAGACCGGCGCACAGAGG
AAGAGAATCTCCGCAAGAAAGGGGAGCCTCACCACGAGCTGCCCCCAGGGAGCACTAAGCGAGCACTGCC
CAACAACACCTAAGTCGACAAGCTTGCGGCCGCACTCGAGCACCACCACCACCACCACTGAGATCCGGCT
GCTAACAAAGCCCGAAAGGAAGCTGAGTTGGCTGCTGCCACCGCTGAGCAATAACTAGCATAACCCCTTG
GGGCCTCTAAACGGGTCTTGAGGGGTTTTTTGCTGAAAGGAGGAACTATATCCGGATTGGCGAATGGG
[124 nt withheld, positions 2519-2642]
C
[91 nt withheld, positions 2644-2734]
A
[49 nt withheld, positions 2736-2784]
CCTTTGACGTTGGAGTCCACGTTCTTT
[37 nt withheld, positions 2812-2848]
ACCCTATCTCGGTCTATTCTTTTGATTTATAAGGGATTTTGCCGATTTCGGCCTATTGGTTAAAAAATGA
GCTGATTTAACAAAAATTTAACGCGAATTTTAACAAAATATTAACGCTTACAATTTAGGTGGCACTTTTC
GGGGAAATGTGCGCGGAACCCCTATTTGTTTATTTTTCTAAATACATTCAAATATGTATCCGCTCATGAG
ACAATAACCCTGATAAATGCTTCAATAATATTGAAAAAGGAAGAGTATGAGTATTCAACATTTCCGTGTC
GCCCTTATTCCCTTTTTTGCGGCATTTTGCCTTCCTGTTTTTGCTCACCCAGAAACGCTGGTGAAAGTAA
AAGATGCTGAAGATCAGTTGGGTGCACGAGTGGGTTACATCGAACTGGATCTCAACAGCGGTAAGATCCT
TGAGAGTTTTCGCCCCGAAGAACGTTTTCCAATGATGAGCACTTTTAAAGTTCTGCTATGTGGCGCGGTA
TTATCCCGTATTGACGCCGGGCAAGAGCAACTCGGTCGCCGCATACACTATTCTCAGAATGACTTGGTTG
AGTACTCACCAGTCACAGAAAAGCATCTTACGGATGGCATGACAGTAAGAGAATTATGCAGTGCTGCCAT
AACCATGAGTGATAACACTGCGGCCAACTTACTTCTGACAACGATCGGAGGACCGAAGGAGCTAACCGCT
TTTTTGCACAACATGGGGGATCATGTAACTCGCCTTGATCGTTGGGAACCGGAGCTGAATGAAGCCATAC
CAAACGACGAGCGTGACACCACGATGCCTGCAGCAATGGCAACAACGTTGCGCAAACTATTAACTGGCGA
ACTACTTACTCTAGCTTCCCGGCAACAATTAATAGACTGGATGGAGGCGGATAAAGTTGCAGGACCACTT
CTGCGCTCGGCCCTTCCGGCTGGCTGGTTTATTGCTGATAAATCTGGAGCCGGTGAGCGTGGGTCTCGCG
GTATCATTGCAGCACTGGGGCCAGATGGTAAGCCCTCCCGTATCGTAGTTATCTACACGACGGGGAGTCA
GGCAACTATGGATGAACGAAATAGACAGATCGCTGAGATAGGTGCCTCACTGATTAAGCATTGGTAACTG
TCAGACCAAGTTTACTCATATATACTTTAGATTGATTTAAAACTTCATTTTTAATTTAAAAGGATCTAGG
TGAAGATCCTTTTTGATAATCTCATGACCAAAATCCCTTAACGTGAGTTTTCGTTCCACTGAGCGTCAGA
CCCCGTAGAAAAGATCAAAGGATCTTCTTGAGATCCTTTTTTTCTGCGCGTAATCTGCTGCTTGCAAACA
AAAAAACCACCGCTACCAGCGGTGGTTTGTTTGCCGGATCAAGAGCTACCAACTCTTTTTCCGAAGGTAA
CTGGCTTCAGCAGAGCGCAGAT
Features (pLannotate 1.2.2; 13 found; start..end, strand, type, name):
    640..779     -  misc_feature   bom: basis of mobility region from pBR322
    881..1072    -  CDS            rop: Rop protein, which maintains plasmids at low copy number; rop
   1089..1469    +  CDS            YPB1_ECOLX: Protein predicted: Swiss-Prot protein existence level 4. From Escherichia coli.
   1581..1599    +  promoter       T7 promoter: promoter for bacteriophage T7 RNA polymerase
   1631..1653    +  RBS            RBS: efficient ribosome binding site from bacteriophage T7 gene 10 (Olins and Rangwala, 1989)
   1662..2320    +  CDS            p53 (fragment): human tumor suppressor protein that is often mutated in cancers; Homo sapiens TP53; responds to cellular stresses to regulate the expression of target genes
   2351..2368    +  CDS            9xHis (fragment): 9xHis affinity tag
   2378..2427    +  CDS            SET1 (fragment): solubility-enhancement tag derived from T7 phage gene 10B
   2435..2482    +  terminator     T7 terminator: transcription terminator for bacteriophage T7 RNA polymerase
   2519..2947    +  rep_origin     f1 ori (sequence partly withheld): f1 bacteriophage origin of replication; arrow indicates direction of (+) strand synthesis
   3000..3104    +  promoter       AmpR promoter: bla
   3105..3965    +  CDS            AmpR: β-lactamase; bla; confers resistance to ampicillin, carbenicillin, and related antibiotics
   4136..454     +  rep_origin     ori (across the origin): high-copy-number ColE1/pMB1/pBR322/pUC origin of replication
