[The description below was written by a language model from this plasmid's Addgene catalogue record and pLannotate feature annotations shown in this document.]
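Description:
pET23 P53DBD is a bacterial expression plasmid built on the Novagen pET23a backbone, designed to produce the DNA-binding domain of human p53 (TP53, residues 94–312) in E. coli as an untagged protein. The insert of roughly 660 bp was placed between the NdeI and SalI sites, both of which remain intact, giving a total plasmid size of about 4.3 kb. Transcription is driven by the bacteriophage T7 promoter, so expression depends on a host that supplies T7 RNA polymerase. Translation initiates from the efficient ribosome binding site derived from T7 gene 10, and a T7 terminator lies downstream of the cassette.

The feature table also detects a His-tag fragment and a short match to a T7 gene 10-derived sequence between the p53 coding region and the terminator. The His-tag fragment presumably corresponds to the vector's own C-terminal His-tag coding region. The catalogue entry states that the protein carries no tag, which implies that translation ends before this region, although the record does not explicitly annotate a stop codon.

Propagation relies on a pBR322/ColE1-type origin. The annotated bom and rop elements fit the low-copy designation in the record, despite the generic "high-copy" label attached to the origin annotation. Selection is by ampicillin, through the β-lactamase gene and its native promoter. An f1 phage origin is also present and permits production of single-stranded DNA. The associated publication concerns the structure, function and aggregation of the zinc-free form of the p53 DNA-binding domain. This suggests the plasmid is used to make recombinant untagged domain for biophysical and biochemical studies of folding, metal binding and stability.
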