Addgene plasmid #174503: pET23 P53DBD
Purpose: express P53 DNA binding domain (94-312) in E.coli without tag
Depositing lab: Stewart Loh. Depositing organization: SUNY Upstate Medical University. Publication: Structure, function, and aggregation of the zinc-free form of the p53 DNA binding domain. Butler JS, Loh SN. Biochemistry. 2003 Mar 4;42(8):2396-403. doi: 10.1021/bi026635n. PubMed 12600206.
Backbone
  Vector backbone: pET23a
  Backbone manufacturer: Novagen
  Backbone size w/o insert (bp): 3666
  Total vector size (bp): 4269
  Vector type: Bacterial Expression
Growth in bacteria
  Bacterial resistance: Ampicillin, 100 μg/mL
  Growth temperature: 37°C
  Growth strain: DH5alpha
  Copy number: Low Copy
Gene/Insert
  Gene/Insert name: P53 DNA binding domain (corresponds to amino acid 94-312) (alt name: TP53)
  Species: H. sapiens (human)
  Insert size (bp): 662
  Entrez Gene: TP53 (a.k.a. BCC7, BMFS5, LFS1, P53, TRP53)
  Promoter: T7
  Tag / fusion protein: none
  Cloning method: Restriction Enzyme; 5′ cloning site NdeI (not destroyed); 3′ cloning site SalI (not destroyed)
  Sequencing primers: 5′ T7; 3′ T7 Terminator
Terms and licenses: Academic/Nonprofit Terms; Industry Terms: Not Available to Industry
How to cite: pET23 P53DBD was a gift from Stewart Loh (Addgene plasmid # 174503 ; http://n2t.net/addgene:174503 ; RRID:Addgene_174503)
