>Addgene plasmid #174503 | pET23 P53DBD | depositor partial sequence | sequence record 338506 | P53 DBD sequence inserted between NdeI and SalI sites
TTTAAGAAGGAGATATACATATGTCATCTTCTGTCCCTTCCCAGAAAACCTACCAGGGCAGCTACGGTTT
CCGTCTGGGCTTCTTGCATTCTGGGACAGCCAAGTCTGTGACTTGCACGTACTCCCCTGCCCTCAACAAG
ATGTTTTGCCAACTGGCCAAGACCTGCCCTGTGCAGCTGTGGGTTGATTCCACACCCCCGCCCGGCACCC
GCGTCCGCGCCATGGCCATCTACAAGCAGTCACAGCACATGACGGAGGTTGTGAGGCGCTGCCCCCACCA
TGAGCGCTGCTCAGATAGCGATGGTCTGGCCCCTCCTCAGCATCTTATCCGAGTGGAAGGAAATTTGCGT
GTGGAGTATTTGGATGACAGAAACACTTTTCGACATAGTGTGGTGGTGCCCTATGAGCCGCCTGAGGTTG
GCTCTGACTGTACCACCATCCACTACAACTACATGTGTAACAGTTCCTGCATGGGCGGCATGAACCGGAG
GCCCATCCTCACCATCATCACACTGGAAGACTCCAGTGGTAATCTACTGGGACGGAACAGCTTTGAGGTG
CGTGTTTGTGCCTGTCCTGGGAGAGACCGGCGCACAGAGGAAGAGAATCTCCGCAAGAAAGGGGAGCCTC
ACCACGAGCTGCCCCCAGGGAGCACTAAGCGAGCACTGCCCAACAACACCTAAGTCGACAAGCTTGCGGC
CGCACTCGAGCACCACCACCACCACCACTGAGATCCGGCTGCTAACAAAGCCCGAAAGGAAGCTGAGTTG
GCTGCTGCCACCGCTGAGCAATAACTAGCATAACCCCTTGGGGCCTCTAAACGGGTCTTGAGGGGTTTTT
TGCTGAAAGGAGGAACTATATCCGGATTGGCGAATGGGACGCGCCCTGTAGCGGCGCATTAAGCGCGGCG
GGTGT
